Addgene plasmid #114157: pET28a-clbH-C-A2-PCP
Purpose: Expresses ClbH-C-A2-PCP
Depositing lab: Emily Balskus. Depositing organization: Harvard University. Publication: Colibactin assembly line enzymes use S-adenosylmethionine to build a cyclopropane ring. Zha L, Jiang Y, Henke MT, Wilson MR, Wang JX, Kelleher NL, Balskus EP. Nat Chem Biol. 2017 Oct;13(10):1063-1065. doi: 10.1038/nchembio.2448. Epub 2017 Aug 7. PubMed 28805802.
Backbone
  Vector backbone: pET28a
  Total vector size (bp): 8711
  Vector type: Bacterial Expression
Growth in bacteria
  Bacterial resistance: Kanamycin, 50 μg/mL
  Growth temperature: 37°C
  Growth strain: DH5alpha
  Copy number: Unknown
Gene/Insert
  Gene/Insert name: clbH
  Species: E. coli
  Mutation: Only contains the C-A2-PCP domains of ClbH
  GenBank ID: CAJ76292
  Tag / fusion protein: 6xHis-thrombin-T7 tag
Terms and licenses: Academic/Nonprofit Terms; Industry Terms: Not Available to Industry
How to cite: pET28a-clbH-C-A2-PCP was a gift from Emily Balskus (Addgene plasmid # 114157 ; http://n2t.net/addgene:114157 ; RRID:Addgene_114157)
