[The description below was written by a language model from this plasmid's Addgene catalogue record and pLannotate feature annotations shown in this document.]
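Description:
pET28a-clbH-C-A2-PCP is a bacterial expression plasmid of roughly 8.7 kb, built on the pET28a backbone, for producing a truncated form of ClbH, an enzyme encoded by the E. coli colibactin biosynthetic gene cluster. The insert carries only the condensation, second adenylation and peptidyl carrier protein (C-A2-PCP) domains rather than the full-length protein. The plasmid is maintained through a ColE1/pBR322-type origin accompanied by the bom region and the rop gene, which moderates copy number, and it is selected with kanamycin through the aph(3')-Ia resistance gene. An f1 origin is also present, as are short tetracycline-resistance remnants inherited from pBR322 that are not functional markers.

Expression is driven by the T7 promoter followed by a lac operator and the phage T7 gene 10 ribosome binding site, with the T7 terminator downstream. The plasmid-borne lacI gene supplies repressor, so transcription is held off until IPTG is added in a host that provides T7 RNA polymerase. The reading frame opens with the standard pET28a leader, which the record lists as a 6xHis tag, a thrombin cleavage site and the T7 tag; the automated annotation labels the histidine stretch as a fragment of another composite tag, but it corresponds to this His tag. The clbH segment itself is not annotated but occupies the large gap between the leader and the terminator region. A second His-coding stretch lies just downstream of the insert; the record does not say whether it is translated. The construct serves to overexpress and affinity-purify this ClbH fragment for biochemical study of the colibactin assembly line, in work linking these enzymes to S-adenosylmethionine-dependent cyclopropane formation.
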