Features (pLannotate 1.2.2; 21 found; start..end, strand, type, name):
    157..175     +  promoter       T7 promoter: promoter for bacteriophage T7 RNA polymerase
    176..200     +  protein_bind   lac operator: The lac repressor binds to the lac operator to inhibit transcription in E. coli. This inhibition can be relieved by adding lactose or isopropyl-β-D-thiogalactopyranoside (IPTG). lac repressor encoded by lacI
    215..237     +  RBS            RBS: efficient ribosome binding site from bacteriophage T7 gene 10 (Olins and Rangwala, 1989)
    256..272     +  CDS            capTEV™ (fragment): composite tag for in vivo biotinylation, TEV protease cleavage, and 6xHis tagging
    283..300     +  CDS            thrombin site: thrombin recognition and cleavage site
    304..336     +  CDS            T7 tag (gene 10 leader): leader peptide from bacteriophage T7 gene 10 promotes efficient translation in E. coli
   3728..3745    +  CDS            9xHis (fragment): 9xHis affinity tag
   3755..3804    +  CDS            SET1 (fragment): solubility-enhancement tag derived from T7 phage gene 10B
   3812..3859    +  terminator     T7 terminator: transcription terminator for bacteriophage T7 RNA polymerase
   3896..4324    +  rep_origin     f1 ori (sequence partly withheld): f1 bacteriophage origin of replication; arrow indicates direction of (+) strand synthesis
   4377..4434    +  promoter       AmpR promoter (fragment): bla
   4443..5258    -  CDS            KanR: aminoglycoside phosphotransferase; aph(3')-Ia; confers resistance to kanamycin in bacteria or G418 (Geneticin®) in eukaryotes
   5380..5968    +  rep_origin     ori: high-copy-number ColE1/pMB1/pBR322/pUC origin of replication
   6154..6293    -  misc_feature   bom: basis of mobility region from pBR322
   6395..6586    -  CDS            rop: Rop protein, which maintains plasmids at low copy number; rop
   6603..6983    +  CDS            YPB1_ECOLX: Protein predicted: Swiss-Prot protein existence level 4. From Escherichia coli.
   7055..7346    -  CDS            TcR (fragment): tetracycline efflux protein; tet; confers resistance to tetracycline
   7361..7382    -  protein_bind   CAP binding site: CAP binding activates transcription in the presence of cAMP. E. coli catabolite activator protein
   7395..8477    -  CDS            lacI: lac repressor; lacI; The lac repressor binds to the lac operator to inhibit transcription in E. coli. This inhibition can be relieved by adding lactose or isopropyl-β-D-thiogalactopyranoside (IPTG).
   8478..8555    -  promoter       lacI promoter: lacI
   8563..135     -  CDS            TcR (fragment) (across the origin): tetracycline efflux protein; tet; confers resistance to tetracycline
>Addgene plasmid #114157 | pET28a-clbH-C-A2-PCP | addgene full sequence | sequence record 227349 | Addgene NGS Result
ACGCCGAAACAAGCGCTCATGAGCCCGAAGTGGCGAGCCCGATCTTCCCCATCGGTGATGTCGGCGATAT
AGGCGCCAGCAACCGCACCTGTGGCGCCGGTGATGCCGGCCACGATGCGTCCGGCGTAGAGGATCGAGAT
CTCGATCCCGCGAAATTAATACGACTCACTATAGGGGAATTGTGAGCGGATAACAATTCCCCTCTAGAAA
TAATTTTGTTTAACTTTAAGAAGGAGATATACCATGGGCAGCAGCCATCATCATCATCATCACAGCAGCG
GCCTGGTGCCGCGCGGCAGCCATATGGCTAGCATGACTGGTGGACAGCAAATGGGTCGCGGATCCGAATT
CCTGCCGAACCGTTTGTTGGCAATGTCAGAGTTACCACTCTCCGACAATGGCAAGTGCTGTCGTAAAACG
TTGCTCGACTTGGCGCGGGCGTACTCAGCCAGTCGCGTCGATTTACGTGAAACTCCCGCCGTGCGCTACC
TACCGTTGTCATCGGCTCAATCGTCGATGTGGTTTATGCAACAATTGGCGCCGCATACTGCACTATACAA
TAACCCTACCGCCTTGCTGCTTGAAGGAGAACTGGATCGCACGCGGATGGACGGCGCGATTCGTCAATTG
ATGAGTCGGCATACTCTGTTACGTGCTATGGCGGAAACCCACAATGGACAACCAGTATTGGCGGTGCCTC
AGTGCGTATCGTCGCAGGCGTTGCTGACCATAGTGCCACTCCCCTCGGTGAGTGATGATAACGCGCTACA
GGCGATGATCAACCAGCGTGCGGCACACCCCATGCCCTTAACGTCAGGCACACCGCTGTGCCGGTTTGAA
CTGTTGACGCTCGATGACGATCGTAGCGTATTGTTGATTCATCTGCACCACATCATCAGTGATGGCTGGT
CGAAAGGCGTTTTGTTACGCGAATTGCAGGCCGCATATAACGGTGAATCGCTGACGCCAGAACCGTTGTT
GGAGTATGCCGACTACATGGAGTACCAAGAAGAGTGGCGTCAGAGTGACGCCTATCAGGACGCGATGCGT
TACTGGCAAAATACCCTGGCGGGGACGTTGCCGATTCTTGATATCCCCACCGATCAACCGCGTCAGAAGG
TGGCACGTTACCAAGGCGCGTTTGTTGCCTTCGCATTGTCTGCCAACACATGCGAGCGAGTGTTGGCGGC
GGCGCGTGCGCAGCGCGTGTCGTTGTATAACTATCTGCTGACCGCCTTCGTCCTCCTGCTGCATCGTAAT
GCGCGTCAACAGGAATACATCGTCGGTATGCCGATTGCTGCGCGGCTGACGAAAGAACAGGAGCATATGA
TCGCGCCGCTGGTCAACGTACTACCGCTGCGCTTACCTCTTGACGAAGCGGCATCGTTTTCCGAGTTAGT
ACAGACGATCAGAGGTATTCTGTTTGCCGCTTTCAGGCACCAGCGTCTCGAATTTACCGACATAGTGCGC
GCAGTGAATGTGGATCGCAGCGCCGGACATTTCCCAATATATCAGTGCATGTTCCAACTCGACAATATGC
CTCTGGCGAGCCCGACACTAAACGGTGTCAACGTTACACCATTATTGTTGGATACCAGTGCATCTCAGGT
GGATATTTCGCTAAGTATGCAGCATATCGATGGGCGCATCACCGGCACTTTCGAATACGACGCTGGGTTA
TACAGTGCGGATCGTATTCAGCACCTGGTGGCGCAGTGGAGAGAACTGCTAGATGAGGCCAGCAGCCAAC
CCACGCAGTTAGTCCGCGATTTGATTCGTTTCACCCCTCGAGAGCACGCTTGGCTGGCGCGGCACAACGC
CACTGAAGTTGCTCTGCCGCCCGTAGATAACCTGCTGGCGCTAGTGTTACCGCACTGCCAGCAGCGCCCT
ACACAGGTGGCTTTGCGCCACGCTGACGACGCCATGACCTATGGCGAATTGCAACAGGCCACGATGCAGA
TGTGTACTTGGCTGCGTGCGCAAGGCGTAAAACGCGGAGAATCTGTCGCACTGCAACTGCCTTTTTGTTT
CGAATTGATTATCGCACAATTGGCGATCCTCTCTTTGGGGGCGAGCTATGTGCCGCTGGATGGTAACGCG
CCAGCGGCCCGCAATGCCCTGATCTTGGCGCAGGCAACGCCGTGCATGCTGCTGGTGGCGCAACCGCTGG
AATCCCCTCATGGGCTGACGATACCTTGGGTGCTAGTGCCTGACTGGCGTAGCCTGCTGACAGAAATACC
GAACCTGCCAGTTAGTGTTGCGCCAGATGCTTTAGATTGCGATGCGGTGGTGATCTTTACCTCCGGTACT
ACCGGGCAGCCCAAAGGCGTCCGACTCAGCCAACGTAATCTGGTCAACTTAACCGCATCCTTTATATCCA
GCTATCAAGTGACGCATCAGGATGTTCTGCTACCCATTACCTCAGTCGCGTCTGCTAGCTTTGTCGGGGA
GGTACTGCCGCTGCTCGCCGCTGGCGGTACCTTAGTATTGGCGCAAAAAGCGCAGAGTTTGGATAGTGAT
GCGCTCATTGCGCTGCTGGCATCTCAGCGGGTGACTATCCTGAGCACCACCCCATCGCTTTCTGCCAGCC
TCTCTGTGCTGGCTCAGTCGATGGGATCGCTGCGCTTGTTTCTGTGCGGTGGTGAAGCGTTAGAGTATGA
GCAGATAGCGCCGCTTCTGCCGCACATGGCAGTGGTTAACGGTTATGGCCTGACCGAAAGCGGTATCTGC
TCGACCTACTTTCCTGTCGCAAAGCGTAGGGAGCAAGAAACGGGAGCATTGCCCATTGGCCGCCCGATTC
AGAACACCCAAGCTTATGTGGTGGATGCATATAATCGTTTGGTACCGCCAGGTGCCTGTGGAGAACTCTG
TTTCTCTGGTCTGGGCATTTCGCCCGGCTACCTTGATGCACGACAGGATCCCGAGCGCTTTGTCGAGTTG
CCGGAATACCCTGGCGTTCGGGTGCTGAAAACTGGCGATCGTGCTCGTTGGGCAACCGACGGGATGTTGT
TCTATCTCGGCAGACAAGATCGCCAAGTGCAGATCCGTGGATACCGAGTTGAACTGGGCGACATCGAAAG
CCTACTGAAACAGCATCCGGATATTGCTGATGCGTGGGTCGATGTGCGACGCAATGCGGCGGCAACGCCG
CTACTAGTGGCCTTCTATTGCAGCGTCAACGGCGTTGCGCTGGATGCTCAGCAATTGCGCGTATGGCTCA
GCCTGCGGCTTCCGTTGCATATGCTGCCGTTGCTCTACGTGCCGCTGAGCGCCATGCCGCTAGGTGTAAA
CGGCAAAATCGATCCCCAGTGCCTGCCGCTGGTCGATCTGCGGCAGTTGGAAGGGCCGGGCGAGTATGTC
CCTCCGGCAACCGAACTGGAACAGCGTCTGGCGGAGATCTGGCAGCAGTTGCTTGGCCTGGAGCGTGTCG
GCACCACCACAAATTTCTTCGATCTCGGTGGACACTCACTTCTGCTAGTACAGATGCAGCAATACATCGG
GCAGCAGTGCGGTCAGCACGTGGCGTTGGTTGACCTGCTGCGCTTCACTACCATCAAACGCTTGGCGGAA
TTTCTGCTGGCCCCGGACGCAGCGCAAGGGACCACAGGAGATCAGACACAACTGCGTGCGGCGAAGCAGC
GTTTGGCCTTTGGTCACACGCGCTGGGCAGCCACAACCGACAGTCATCACTGAGAGCTCCGTCGACAAGC
TTGCGGCCGCACTCGAGCACCACCACCACCACCACTGAGATCCGGCTGCTAACAAAGCCCGAAAGGAAGC
TGAGTTGGCTGCTGCCACCGCTGAGCAATAACTAGCATAACCCCTTGGGGCCTCTAAACGGGTCTTGAGG
GGTTTTTTGCTGAAAGGAGGAACTATATCCGGATTGGCGAATGGG
[124 nt withheld, positions 3896-4019]
C
[91 nt withheld, positions 4021-4111]
A
[49 nt withheld, positions 4113-4161]
CCTTTGACGTTGGAGTCCACGTTCTTT
[37 nt withheld, positions 4189-4225]
ACCCTATCTCGGTCTATTCTTTTGATTTATAAGGGATTTTGCCGATTTCGGCCTATTGGTTAAAAAATGA
GCTGATTTAACAAAAATTTAACGCGAATTTTAACAAAATATTAACGCTTACAATTTAGGTGGCACTTTTC
GGGGAAATGTGCGCGGAACCCCTATTTGTTTATTTTTCTAAATACATTCAAATATGTATCCGCTCATGAA
TTAATTCTTAGAAAAACTCATCGAGCATCAAATGAAACTGCAATTTATTCATATCAGGATTATCAATACC
ATATTTTTGAAAAAGCCGTTTCTGTAATGAAGGAGAAAACTCACCGAGGCAGTTCCATAGGATGGCAAGA
TCCTGGTATCGGTCTGCGATTCCGACTCGTCCAACATCAATACAACCTATTAATTTCCCCTCGTCAAAAA
TAAGGTTATCAAGTGAGAAATCACCATGAGTGACGACTGAATCCGGTGAGAATGGCAAAAGTTTATGCAT
TTCTTTCCAGACTTGTTCAACAGGCCAGCCATTACGCTCGTCATCAAAATCACTCGCATCAACCAAACCG
TTATTCATTCGTGATTGCGCCTGAGCGAGACGAAATACGCGATCGCTGTTAAAAGGACAATTACAAACAG
GAATCGAATGCAACCGGCGCAGGAACACTGCCAGCGCATCAACAATATTTTCACCTGAATCAGGATATTC
TTCTAATACCTGGAATGCTGTTTTCCCGGGGATCGCAGTGGTGAGTAACCATGCATCATCAGGAGTACGG
ATAAAATGCTTGATGGTCGGAAGAGGCATAAATTCCGTCAGCCAGTTTAGTCTGACCATCTCATCTGTAA
CATCATTGGCAACGCTACCTTTGCCATGTTTCAGAAACAACTCTGGCGCATCGGGCTTCCCATACAATCG
ATAGATTGTCGCACCTGATTGCCCGACATTATCGCGAGCCCATTTATACCCATATAAATCAGCATCCATG
TTGGAATTTAATCGCGGCCTAGAGCAAGACGTTTCCCGTTGAATATGGCTCATAACACCCCTTGTATTAC
TGTTTATGTAAGCAGACAGTTTTATTGTTCATGACCAAAATCCCTTAACGTGAGTTTTCGTTCCACTGAG
CGTCAGACCCCGTAGAAAAGATCAAAGGATCTTCTTGAGATCCTTTTTTTCTGCGCGTAATCTGCTGCTT
GCAAACAAAAAAACCACCGCTACCAGCGGTGGTTTGTTTGCCGGATCAAGAGCTACCAACTCTTTTTCCG
AAGGTAACTGGCTTCAGCAGAGCGCAGATACCAAATACTGTCCTTCTAGTGTAGCCGTAGTTAGGCCACC
ACTTCAAGAACTCTGTAGCACCGCCTACATACCTCGCTCTGCTAATCCTGTTACCAGTGGCTGCTGCCAG
TGGCGATAAGTCGTGTCTTACCGGGTTGGACTCAAGACGATAGTTACCGGATAAGGCGCAGCGGTCGGGC
TGAACGGGGGGTTCGTGCACACAGCCCAGCTTGGAGCGAACGACCTACACCGAACTGAGATACCTACAGC
GTGAGCTATGAGAAAGCGCCACGCTTCCCGAAGGGAGAAAGGCGGACAGGTATCCGGTAAGCGGCAGGGT
CGGAACAGGAGAGCGCACGAGGGAGCTTCCAGGGGGAAACGCCTGGTATCTTTATAGTCCTGTCGGGTTT
CGCCACCTCTGACTTGAGCGTCGATTTTTGTGATGCTCGTCAGGGGGGCGGAGCCTATGGAAAAACGCCA
GCAACGCGGCCTTTTTACGGTTCCTGGCCTTTTGCTGGCCTTTTGCTCACATGTTCTTTCCTGCGTTATC
CCCTGATTCTGTGGATAACCGTATTACCGCCTTTGAGTGAGCTGATACCGCTCGCCGCAGCCGAACGACC
GAGCGCAGCGAGTCAGTGAGCGAGGAAGCGGAAGAGCGCCTGATGCGGTATTTTCTCCTTACGCATCTGT
GCGGTATTTCACACCGCAATGGTGCACTCTCAGTACAATCTGCTCTGATGCCGCATAGTTAAGCCAGTAT
ACACTCCGCTATCGCTACGTGACTGGGTCATGGCTGCGCCCCGACACCCGCCAACACCCGCTGACGCGCC
CTGACGGGCTTGTCTGCTCCCGGCATCCGCTTACAGACAAGCTGTGACCGTCTCCGGGAGCTGCATGTGT
CAGAGGTTTTCACCGTCATCACCGAAACGCGCGAGGCAGCTGCGGTAAAGCTCATCAGCGTGGTCGTGAA
GCGATTCACAGATGTCTGCCTGTTCATCCGCGTCCAGCTCGTTGAGTTTCTCCAGAAGCGTTAATGTCTG
GCTTCTGATAAAGCGGGCCATGTTAAGGGCGGTTTTTTCCTGTTTGGTCACTGATGCCTCCGTGTAAGGG
GGATTTCTGTTCATGGGGGTAATGATACCGATGAAACGAGAGAGGATGCTCACGATACGGGTTACTGATG
ATGAACATGCCCGGTTACTGGAACGTTGTGAGGGTAAACAACTGGCGGTATGGATGCGGCGGGACCAGAG
AAAAATCACTCAGGGTCAATGCCAGCGCTTCGTTAATACAGATGTAGGTGTTCCACAGGGTAGCCAGCAG
CATCCTGCGATGCAGATCCGGAACATAATGGTGCAGGGCGCTGACTTCCGCGTTTCCAGACTTTACGAAA
CACGGAAACCGAAGACCATTCATGTTGTTGCTCAGGTCGCAGACGTTTTGCAGCAGCAGTCGCTTCACGT
TCGCTCGCGTATCGGTGATTCATTCTGCTAACCAGTAAGGCAACCCCGCCAGCCTAGCCGGGTCCTCAAC
GACAGGAGCACGATCATGCGCACCCGTGGGGCCGCCATGCCGGCGATAATGGCCTGCTTCTCGCCGAAAC
GTTTGGTGGCGGGACCAGTGACGAAGGCTTGAGCGAGGGCGTGCAAGATTCCGAATACCGCAAGCGACAG
GCCGATCATCGTCGCGCTCCAGCGAAAGCGGTCCTCGCCGAAAATGACCCAGAGCGCTGCCGGCACCTGT
CCTACGAGTTGCATGATAAAGAAGACAGTCATAAGTGCGGCGACGATAGTCATGCCCCGCGCCCACCGGA
AGGAGCTGACTGGGTTGAAGGCTCTCAAGGGCATCGGTCGAGATCCCGGTGCCTAATGAGTGAGCTAACT
TACATTAATTGCGTTGCGCTCACTGCCCGCTTTCCAGTCGGGAAACCTGTCGTGCCAGCTGCATTAATGA
ATCGGCCAACGCGCGGGGAGAGGCGGTTTGCGTATTGGGCGCCAGGGTGGTTTTTCTTTTCACCAGTGAG
ACGGGCAACAGCTGATTGCCCTTCACCGCCTGGCCCTGAGAGAGTTGCAGCAAGCGGTCCACGCTGGTTT
GCCCCAGCAGGCGAAAATCCTGTTTGATGGTGGTTAACGGCGGGATATAACATGAGCTGTCTTCGGTATC
GTCGTATCCCACTACCGAGATATCCGCACCAACGCGCAGCCCGGACTCGGTAATGGCGCGCATTGCGCCC
AGCGCCATCTGATCGTTGGCAACCAGCATCGCAGTGGGAACGATGCCCTCATTCAGCATTTGCATGGTTT
GTTGAAAACCGGACATGGCACTCCAGTCGCCTTCCCGTTCCGCTATCGGCTGAATTTGATTGCGAGTGAG
ATATTTATGCCAGCCAGCCAGACGCAGACGCGCCGAGACAGAACTTAATGGGCCCGCTAACAGCGCGATT
TGCTGGTGACCCAATGCGACCAGATGCTCCACGCCCAGTCGCGTACCGTCTTCATGGGAGAAAATAATAC
TGTTGATGGGTGTCTGGTCAGAGACATCAAGAAATAACGCCGGAACATTAGTGCAGGCAGCTTCCACAGC
AATGGCATCCTGGTCATCCAGCGGATAGTTAATGATCAGCCCACTGACGCGTTGCGCGAGAAGATTGTGC
ACCGCCGCTTTACAGGCTTCGACGCCGCTTCGTTCTACCATCGACACCACCACGCTGGCACCCAGTTGAT
CGGCGCGAGATTTAATCGCCGCGACAATTTGCGACGGCGCGTGCAGGGCCAGACTGGAGGTGGCAACGCC
AATCAGCAACGACTGTTTGCCCGCCAGTTGTTGTGCCACGCGGTTGGGAATGTAATTCAGCTCCGCCATC
GCCGCTTCCACTTTTTCCCGCGTTTTCGCAGAAACGTGGCTGGCCTGGTTCACCACGCGGGAAACGGTCT
GATAAGAGACACCGGCATACTCTGCGACATCGTATAACGTTACTGGTTTCACATTCACCACCCTGAATTG
ACTCTCTTCCGGGCGCTATCATGCCATACCGCGAAAGGTTTTGCGCCATTCGATGGTGTCCGGGATCTCG
ACGCTCTCCCTTATGCGACTCCTGCATTAGGAAGCAGCCCAGTAGTAGGTTGAGGCCGTTGAGCACCGCC
GCCGCAAGGAATGGTGCATGCAAGGAGATGGCGCCCAACAGTCCCCCGGCCACGGGGCCTGCCACCATAC
CC
